Addgene plasmid #114457: pIAGO-pegA + aceS
Purpose: Expression of PegA and AceS in streptomycetes
Depositing lab: Patrick Caffrey. Depositing organization: University College Dublin. Publication: New insights into polyene macrolide biosynthesis in Couchioplanes caeruleus. Sheehan J, Murphy CD, Caffrey P. Mol Biosyst. 2017 May 2;13(5):866-873. doi: 10.1039/c7mb00112f. PubMed 28383583.
Backbone
  Vector backbone: pIAGO
  Vector type: Bacterial Expression
  Selectable markers: Thiostrepton for streptomycete hosts
Growth in bacteria
  Bacterial resistance: Ampicillin, 100 μg/mL
  Growth temperature: 30°C
  Growth strain: DH5alpha
  Copy number: High Copy
Gene/Insert
  Gene/Insert name: pegA + aceS
  Promoter: ermE
  Cloning method: Restriction Enzyme; 5′ cloning site BglII (destroyed during cloning); 3′ cloning site Unknown (unknown if destroyed)
  Sequencing primers: 5′ 5_ ATGCGAGTGTCCGTTCGAGTG 3_; 3′ 5_ GTTAGCTCACTCATTAGGCAC 3_
Terms and licenses: Academic/Nonprofit Terms; Industry Terms: Not Available to Industry
Depositor comments: A HindIII fragment containing the aceS gene was inerted into the HindIII site of plasmid pIAGO-pegAI. The glycosyltransferase and methylase genes are in the same orientation.
How to cite: pIAGO-pegA + aceS was a gift from Patrick Caffrey (Addgene plasmid # 114457 ; http://n2t.net/addgene:114457 ; RRID:Addgene_114457)
