[The description below was written by a language model from this plasmid's Addgene catalogue record and pLannotate feature annotations shown in this document.]
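Description:
pIAGO-pegA + aceS is a 9.8 kb E. coli–Streptomyces shuttle plasmid built on the pIAGO backbone for expressing two genes, pegA and aceS, in streptomycete hosts. In E. coli it replicates from a high-copy ColE1/pUC-type origin and is selected with ampicillin through the β-lactamase gene and its native promoter. For streptomycetes, the feature table shows a replicon derived from the Streptomyces lividans plasmid pIJ101, comprising the essential rep gene together with a small predicted open reading frame and fragments of the korA and kilB transfer-control genes. The tsnR (tsr) gene from Streptomyces azureus confers the thiostrepton resistance used for selection in those hosts. Remnants of lacZα, the lac promoter/operator, lacI, rop and bom are leftovers of the E. coli cloning vector portion.

The catalogue lists ermE as the promoter. This is consistent with the short annotated fragment matching eryC1 from Saccharopolyspora erythraea, which probably reflects sequence flanking the ermE promoter region, although the promoter itself is not annotated. The insert genes were also not recognised by the automated annotation. They presumably lie in the roughly 2.7 kb unannotated stretch between the eryC1 fragment and the lac operator. According to the depositor, a HindIII fragment carrying aceS was inserted into the HindIII site of a pIAGO-pegA parent plasmid, and the glycosyltransferase and methylase genes lie in the same orientation. The record does not explicitly say which gene encodes which activity, nor the source organism of each. The associated work concerns polyene macrolide biosynthesis in Couchioplanes caeruleus, so the plasmid is suited to co-expressing these tailoring enzymes in a streptomycete host to study or engineer polyene modification.
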