Features (pLannotate 1.2.2; 17 found; start..end, strand, type, name):
     95..130     +  CDS            rop (fragment): Rop protein, which maintains plasmids at low copy number; rop
    232..331     +  misc_feature   bom (fragment): basis of mobility region from pBR322
    337..494     -  CDS            lacZα (fragment): LacZα fragment of β-galactosidase; lacZ fragment
    504..599     -  CDS            eryC1 (fragment): ERBS_SACEN - Also known as eryCI. Protein inferred from homology: Swiss-Prot protein existence level 3. Sensor protein that transfers the signal of environmental stimuli to the regulatory region of target genes to activate or repress transcription of erythromycin biosynthesis genes. From Saccharopolyspora erythraea (strain ATCC 11635 / DSM 40517 / JCM 4748 / NBRC 13426 / NCIMB 8594 / NRRL 2338).
   3265..3281    -  protein_bind   lac operator: The lac repressor binds to the lac operator to inhibit transcription in E. coli. This inhibition can be relieved by adding lactose or isopropyl-β-D-thiogalactopyranoside (IPTG). lac repressor encoded by lacI
   3289..3319    -  promoter       lac promoter: promoter for the E. coli lac operon
   3334..3355    -  protein_bind   CAP binding site: CAP binding activates transcription in the presence of cAMP. E. coli catabolite activator protein
   3368..3406    -  CDS            lacI (fragment): lac repressor; lacI; The lac repressor binds to the lac operator to inhibit transcription in E. coli. This inhibition can be relieved by adding lactose or isopropyl-β-D-thiogalactopyranoside (IPTG).
   3760..4566    -  CDS            tsnR: TSNR_STRAJ - Also known as tsr From Streptomyces azureus.
   4762..4869    -  CDS            korA (fragment): KORA_STRLI - Protein predicted: Swiss-Prot protein existence level 4. Controls plasmid transfer and prevents the lethal effects of the tra/kilA gene. Repressor for the transcription of certain pIJ101 promoters, including those the from kilA and kilB loci. From Streptomyces lividans.
   4864..4959    +  CDS            kilB (fragment): KILB_STRLI - Protein predicted: Swiss-Prot protein existence level 4. Involved in plasmid transfer. From Streptomyces lividans.
   5008..5175    +  CDS            Y6KD_STRLI: Protein predicted: Swiss-Prot protein existence level 4. From Streptomyces lividans.
   5807..7174    +  CDS            rep: REP_STRLI - Protein inferred from homology: Swiss-Prot protein existence level 3. Essential for the autonomous replication of the plasmid pIJ101. From Streptomyces lividans.
   7882..7935    -  CDS            lacI (fragment): lac repressor; lacI; The lac repressor binds to the lac operator to inhibit transcription in E. coli. This inhibition can be relieved by adding lactose or isopropyl-β-D-thiogalactopyranoside (IPTG).
   8118..8706    -  rep_origin     ori: high-copy-number ColE1/pMB1/pBR322/pUC origin of replication
   8877..9737    -  CDS            AmpR: β-lactamase; bla; confers resistance to ampicillin, carbenicillin, and related antibiotics
   9738..9842    -  promoter       AmpR promoter: bla
>Addgene plasmid #114457 | pIAGO-pegA + aceS | addgene full sequence | sequence record 222232 | Addgene NGS Result
CACATTTCCCCGAAAAGTGCCACCTGACGTCTAAGAAACCATTATTATCATGACATTAACCTATAAAAAT
AGGCGTATCACGAGGCCCTTTCGTCTCGCGCGTTTCGGTGATGACGGTGAAAACCTCTGACACATGCAGC
TCCCGGAGACGGTCACAGCTTGTCTGTAAGCGGATGCCGGGAGCAGACAAGCCCGTCAGGGCGCGTCAGC
GGGTGTTGGCGGGTGTCGGGGCTGGCTTAACTATGCGGCATCAGAGCAGATTGTACTGAGAGTGCACCAT
ATGCGGTGTGAAATACCGCACAGATGCGTAAGGAGAAAATACCGCATCAGGCGCCATTCGCCATTCAGGC
TGCGCAACTGTTGGGAAGGGCGATCGGTGCGGGCCTCTTCGCTATTACGCCAGCTGGCGAAAGGGGGATG
TGCTGCAAGGCGATTAAGTTGGGTAACGCCAGGGTTTTCCCAGTCACGACGTTGTAAAACGACGGCCAGT
GAATTCGAGCTCGGTACCAGCCCGACCCGAGCACGCGCCGGCACGCCTGGTCGATGTCGGACCGGAGTTC
GAGGTACGCGGCTTGCAGGTCCAGGAAGGGGACGTCCATGCGAGTGTCCGTTCGAGTGGCGGCTTGCGCC
CGATGCTAGTCGCGGTTGATCGGCGATCGCAGGTGCACGCGGTCGATCTTGACGGCTGGCGAGAGGTGCG
GGGAGGATCTGACCGACGCGGTCCACACGTGGCACCGCGATGCTGTTGTGGGCACAATCGTGCCGGTTGG
TAGGATCTGCTAAGGAAATTCGGCACCGATCGGTCGCAGGATCGGTGCGGGTGTCCTTGCAGGGCACCGG
CAAACGCCCGAGCGTAGGAGACGAGATGACATCGCATCGTCCCATCCTGTTCTGTTGCACCCACTCCACC
GGACAGGCCACGTCCAGCCTGGTTTTGGCCGGCGAGTTCGCCGCCCGCGGCGTCAAGAACCTGTGGTTTG
CGTCCGACGACAACCACCGTGCGGCGGTCGCCGGGCTGAGCGGGGCGAGCGAGGTCGGCTTCGTCTCGAC
GGGTCCGGTCAATCCCCGTGTGGCGCCGACCATGTGGGACGACGAGACGTATCGCAGCATCACCCAGCGG
TCCCGGTGGAAAGGCAATCGAGCACGGCTGCGCCAGCTCATGGACCCGGTGCACCACGCCGACCGGTTCC
GCCAGCTGGACGCGGCGGTGCAGCGGATCCAGCCAGCCCTCATGGTGATCAACAACCTCTGTATCCACGG
CATCCAGGTGGCGATGAAGCGGGGTGTGCCGTATGTCATCACCGGATCGTCGCTGGCCAGCGACATCTGG
CAGTTCGATCTGCCGGACGACTACCCGGTGCCGTACTCCGGCCTGCCCCGGCGGATGAACCTGCGGCAGC
GGATCGGCAATCGGCTCTTCCGCCACCGCAACCTGCTGTCCATGCTGGATCCGGCACTGCTCAGGACGGT
TGGCGCCATGCTGAAGGCCACCGACGAGCTGGGCCTGGACCGCCGCCAGCTGCAGCAGCGCGCCTGGATG
GAGGAGGCGGAGCTGGTGCTCTGCTTCTCGGTGTTCGGCCTGGACTATCCCTTCCCCCACCCGCCCAAGT
TGCAGATGGTCGGCGCGATGGTCCCGCCGCTGCCGCAGAACCCGGTGCCTGGCGAGACCGACCGGTGGCT
GGATGCACATCCGTCGGTGGTCTTCATCGCCTTCGGCACTATCACCCGGCTCACCAAGGCGGAGGTGCGG
GCGGTGGTCGACGTGGCCCGGCGGCTGGGCGAGCGGCACCACGTGCTGTGGAAGTTGCCCCGTGAGCAGC
AGCGGTTCCTGCCTCCCGCCGCGGAGCTGCCCGCCAACCTTCGCGTGGAGGACTGGTTGCCCTCTCAATA
CGACGTGCTCGCCCACTCGAACGTCCGGGTGTTCTTCGGCCACGGCGGCAACAACAGCTTCCACGAGGGG
ATCTACTTCGGAAAGCCGTCACTAGTGCGGCCCCTGTGGTTTGACTGCCTGGACCACGCCGTTCGGGCCG
TGGACAGCGGCGTAGGGCTCAGTGTCGCGCCGGGCACCATGGACCCGGCAGAGATCCACAGCAAGCTCAC
CGCGCTTCTGGACGACACGTCGTTCCGCGCGCGGGCCGAGCACTTCGCCCAGATTCAGCACGAGGCCGGC
GGGGTACGCCGGGCCGCCGACCTCATTCTGCGCTGCGCGGCGGTGACGAGCGCCGGCCAGGACGAGCAGC
CGGCGGTCCAGCGGTGATCTGCAGCCGGGTGCCGCCGCTCGGCTGACGGCGTCGTCGGCGGCGGCCTTCC
GTCCGGCTGACGTGCCTTAAGCTTCGAGGGAGCAAGCCATGACCATCGGCACACTCATCGACGCGGCGGT
CGGTCCGATAGCGGAGGGCATGAGCCCCACCCCGCACCGCGACGCCGAGGAGCTGTACGCGCTTGCGGCC
GGCATCGACGTCGCGGACATCGATCGCGACGGCGAGCCGGACGAGCAGACCACCGACGAGTTCCAGCGCC
TCACCCGCAGCCGCGTCTCCGGAGTGCCGATGGCCTATCTGACCGGTGTGGCCCCGTTCGCCGGGCTGGA
GCTACGGGTCGGCGCAGGCGTCTTCGTGCCCCGGCGTGACTTCAGCGACGTTGTTGAGCCCGTCCTGTCC
CACCTCACCGGCGTCACCGCGCCCGTGGTCGTCGACCTGTGCGCGGGCGCCGGGGCGCACGCCCTGGTGA
TCGCCCACCGCCGCCCCGACGCCGAGGTGCACGCGGTGGAGATCGACGAGGAGGCGTACGGCTTCGCCGA
GCTCAACGCCGCCGAGCGCGTGGCCGGGGGCGACACCGGCATCCACCTGCACCGGGGCGATGTCACGCGT
CCCGGCGTGCTGGCCGATCTGGACGGCACGGTGGACGTGGTGGTGTCGAACCCGCCGTTCGTGCCCGAGC
AGGCGCAGCTTCCGCCCGAGTTCGCGGTGCACCAGCCGCGGATCGCCGTCTTCGCCGGCGGCGACGGCCT
GGAGGTGATCCGCGGCGTCATCGACACCGCGGCCCGACTGCTGCGGCCCGGCGGCCGGCTCGTTCTGGAA
CACGGCCACCTGCACGGCGAGACGATGCCGGCGCTGTTCGCCGCGGACGACCGCTTCACGGACATCGCGC
TGCACACCGACCAGTTCGGCTACCCGCACTACGTGGTCGCCACCCGCGTCTGATCAGGACGCGTCGTCCA
TCAAGCTTGGCGTAATCATGGTCATAGCTGTTTCCTGTGTGAAATTGTTATCCGCTCACAATTCCACACA
ACATACGAGCCGGAAGCATAAAGTGTAAAGCCTGGGGTGCCTAATGAGTGAGCTAACTCACATTAATTGC
GTTGCGCTCACTGCCCGCTTTCCAGTCGGGAAACCTGTCGTGCCAGGGACCGGCGCCACACCGGCTTGCG
CCGGCTCACGGTCTCGGACGGCGCGAAGCCTTCGCAAGTACCTTCGTGACTACCCGGTGGACGCGTTCTC
CATGCTCAAGGGGATGCGCAAGGCGATGGAACTCATCGGCTACCCGCCGACGTCCACGAGCGTTTTCACA
GTCGAGGCGATCGCGGAAGGCGTCAGCGCCATCGAGTCGTTCAAGGGCGTCGGCCGCGCCTTCGAGGAGT
GCCCGCCCGGACCACGACCGTTGACCTCGATATGTCAGTGGTGATCGCTGCCGTGTGAGGTGATCATCAC
TGACGAATCGAGGTCGAGGAACCGAGCGTCCGAGGAACAGAGGCGCTTATCGGTTGGCCGCGAGATTCCT
GTCGATCCTCTCGTGCAGCGCGATTCCGAGGGAAACGGAAACGTTGAGAGACTCGGTCTGGCTCATCATG
GGGATGGAAACCGAGGCGGAAGACGCCTCCTCGAACAGGTCGGAAGGCCCACCCTTTTCGCTGCCGAACA
GCAAGGCCAGCCGATCCGGATTGTCCCCGAGTTCCTTCACGGAAATGTCGCCATCCGCCTTGAGCGTCAT
CAGCTGCATACCGCTGTCCCGAATGAAGGCGATGGCCTCCTCGCGACCGGAGAGAACGACGGGAAGGGAG
AAGACGTAACCTCGGCTGGCCCTTTGGAGACGCCGGTCCGCGATGCTGGTGATGTCACTGTCGACCAGGA
TGATCCCCGACGCTCCGAGCGCGAGCGACGTGCGTACTATCGCGCCGATGTTCCCGACGATCTTCACCCC
GTCGAGAACGACGACGTCCCCACGCCGGCTCGCGATATCGCCGAACCTGGCCGGGCGAGGGACGCGGGCG
ATGCCGAATGTCTTGGCCTTCCGCTCCCCCTTGAACAACTGGTTGACGATCGAGGAGTCGATGAGGCGGA
CCGGTATGTTCTGCCGCCCGCACAGATCCAGCAACTCAGATGGAAAAGGACTGCTGTCGCTGCCGTAGAC
CTCGATGAACTCCACCCCGGCCGCGATGCTGTGCATGAGGGGCTCGACGTCCTCGATCAACGTTGTCTTT
ATGTTGGATCGCGACGGCTTGGTGACATCGATGATCCGCTGCACCGCGGGATCGGACGGATTTGCGATGG
TGTCCAACTCAGTCATGGTCGTCCTACCGGCTGCTGTGTTCAGTGACGCGATTCCTGGGGTGTGACACCC
TACGCGACGATGGCGGATGGCTGCCCTGACCGGCAATCACCAACGCAAGGGGAAGTCGTCGCTCTCTGGC
AAAGCTCCCCGCTCTTCCCCGTCCGGGACCCGCGCGGTCGATCCCCGCATATGAAGTATTCGCCTTGATC
AGTCCCGGTGGACGCGCCAGCGGCCCGCCGGAGCGACGGACTCCCCGACCTCGATCGTGTCGCCCTGAGC
GTCCACGTAGACGTTGCGTGAGAGCAGGACTGGGCCGCCGCCGACCGCACCGCCCTCACCACCGACCGCG
ACCGCGCCATGGCCGCCGCCGACGGCCTGGTCGCCGCCGCCGCCCGCCGGTTCGGCGCCTGACCCGACCA
ACCCCCCCCGCCGCCCCCACCCACCAGGAGACCGACCATGACCGACTTCGACGGACGCCTGACCGAGGGG
ACCGTGAACCTGGTCCAGGACCCCAACGGCGGTGGCTGGTCCGCCCACTGCGCTGAGCCCGGTTGCGACT
GGGCCGACTTCGCCGGACCGCTCGGCTTCCAGGGCCTCGTGGCCATCGCTCGCCGACACACGCACTGACC
GCACGTCAAAGCCCCGCCGGATCACCGGCGGGGCTCTCTTCGGCCCTCCAAGTCACACCAGCCCCAAGGG
GCGTCGGGAGTGGCGGAGGGAACCTCTGGCCCGATTGGTGCCAGGATTCCCACCAGACCAAAGAGCAACG
GGCCGGACTTCGCACCTCCGACCCGTCCGCTCCCAGACTCGCGCCCCTTAGCCGGGCGAGACAGGAACGT
TGCTCGTGCCCAGAGTACGGAGCGATGCCGAGGCATTGCCAGATCGGCCCGCCGGGCCCCGCTGCCACTG
CGGGACCGCAATTGCCCACACACCGGGCAAACGGCCGCGTATCTACTGCTCAGACCGCTGCCGGATGGCA
GCGAAGCGGGCGATCGCGCGTGTGACGCGAGATGCCGCCCGAGGCAAAAGCGAACACCTTGGGAAAGAAA
CAACAGAGTTTCCCGCACCCCTCCGACCTGCGGTTTCTCCGGACGGGGTGGATGGGGAGAGCCCGAGAGG
CGACAGCCTCTCGGAAGTAGGAAGCACGTCGCGGAGCGACGCTGCCCGACTGCGGAAAGCCGCCCGGTAC
AGCCGCCGCCGGACGCTGTGGCGGATCAGCGGGGACGCCGCGTGCAAGGGCTGCGGCCGCGCCCTGATGG
ACCCTGCCTCCGGCGTGATCGTCGCCCAGACGGCGGCCGGAACGTCCGTGGTCCTGGGCCTGATGCGGTG
CGGGCGGATCTGGCTCTGCCCGGTCTGCGCCGCCACGATCCGGCACAAGCGGGCCGAGGAGATCACCGCC
GCCGTGGTCGAGTGGATCAAGCGCGGGGGGACCGCCTACCTGGTCACCTTCACGGCCCGCCATGGGCACA
CGGACCGGCTCGCGGACCTCATGGACGCCCTCCAGGGCACCCGGAAGACGCCGGACAGCCCCCGGCGGCC
GGGCGCCTACCAGCGACTGATCACGGGCGGCACGTGGGCCGGACGCCGGGCCAAGGACGGGCACCGGGCC
GCCGACCGCGAGGGCATCCGAGACCGGATCGGGTACGTCGGCATGATCCGCGCGACCGAAGTCACCGTGG
GGCAGATCAACGGCTGGCACCCGCACATCCACGCGATCGTCCTGGTCGGCGGCCGGACCGAGGGGGAGCG
GTCCGCGAAGCAGATCGTCGCCACCTTCGAGCCGACCGGCGCCGCGCTCGACGAGTGGCAGGGGCACTGG
CGGTCCGTGTGGACCGCCGCCCTGCGCAAGGTCAACCCCGCCTTCACGCCCGACGACCGGCACGGCGTCG
ACTTCAAGCGGCTGGAGACCGAGCGCGACGCCAACGACCTCGCCGAGTACATCGCCAAGACCCAGGACGG
GAAGGCGCCCGCCCTCGAACTCGCCCGCGCCGACCTCAAGACGGCGACCGGCGGGAACGTCGCCCCGTTC
GAACTCCTCGGACGGATCGGGGACCTGACCGGCGGCATGACCGAGGACGACGCCGCCGGGGTCGGCTCGC
TGGAGTGGAACCTCTCGCGCTGGCACGAGTACGAGCGGGCAACCCGGGGACGCCGGGCCATCGAATGGAC
CCGCTACCTGCGGCAGATGCTCGGGCTCGACGGCGGCGACACCGAGGCCGACGACCTCGATCTGCTCCTG
GCGGCCGACGCCGACGGCGGGGAGCTGCGGGCCGGGGTCGCCGTGACCGAGGACGGATGGCACGCGGTCA
CCCGCCGCGCCCTCGACCTCGAGGCGACCCGGGCCGCCGAAGGCAAGGACGGCAACGAGGATTCGGCGGC
CGTGGGCGAACGGGTGCGGGAGGTCCTGGCGCTGGCCGACGCGGCCGACACAGTGGTGGTGCTCACGGCG
GGGGAGGTGGCCGAGGCGTACGCCGACATGCTCGCCGCCCTCGCCCAGCGCCGCGAGGAAGCAACTGCAC
GCCGACGGCGAGAGCAGGACGACGACCAGGACGACGACGCCGACGACCGCCAGGAGCGGGCCGCCCGGCA
CATCGCCCGGCTCGCAAGTGGGCCCACTTCGCACTAACTCGCTCCCCCCCGCCGTACGTCATCCCGGTGA
CGTACGGCGGGGGTCGGTGACGTACGCGGCGACGGCGGCCGGGGTCGAAGCCGCGGGAGTAATCCTGGGA
TTACTCGCCCGGGGTCGGCCCCGCCGGCACTTCGTGCAGGCGGTACCTCGCGCCCGACTCGCCTCGCTAC
GAGACGTGCCGCGTACGGTCGTCGGCCATGAGCACCACCACCCCCAGGGACGCCGACGGCGCGAAGCTCT
GCGCCTGGTGCGGCTCGGAGATCAAGCAATCCGGCGTCGGCCGGAGCCGGGACTACTGCCGCCGCTCCTG
CCGCCAGCGGGCGTACGAGGCCCGGCGCCAGCGCGAGGCGATCGTGTCCGCCGTGGCGTCGGCAGTCGCT
CGCCGAGATACGTCACGTGACGAAATGCAGCAGCCTTCCATTCCGTCACGTGACGAAACTCGGGCCGCAG
GTCAGAGCACGGTTCCGCCCGCTCCGTCGTGGCCGTAGTACGAGACGTCGGTGACCGTTGCCCTGACCGC
GCCGACGGAGTCCTCGCCGGTGAGGCGGAGTTGTTCCGGACGGAGCAGGACCGTGCCGGCGCGCAGGCCG
CCGGGCGGAGCGGCGAGGGGCACCGTGCCCAAGGCGGTCCGGGCCGTGTCGCCGGAGTCGACGTCGACGG
TGCCGGGGAGCAGGACGGCGTCGCCGACGAAGCCGGCGACCCTGCATTAATGAATCGGCCAACGCGCGGG
GAGAGGCGGTTTGCGTATTGGGCGCTCTTCCGCTTCCTCGCTCACTGACTCGCTGCGCTCGGTCGTTCGG
CTGCGGCGAGCGGTATCAGCTCACTCAAAGGCGGTAATACGGTTATCCACAGAATCAGGGGATAACGCAG
GAAAGAACATGTGAGCAAAAGGCCAGCAAAAGGCCAGGAACCGTAAAAAGGCCGCGTTGCTGGCGTTTTT
CCATAGGCTCCGCCCCCCTGACGAGCATCACAAAAATCGACGCTCAAGTCAGAGGTGGCGAAACCCGACA
GGACTATAAAGATACCAGGCGTTTCCCCCTGGAAGCTCCCTCGTGCGCTCTCCTGTTCCGACCCTGCCGC
TTACCGGATACCTGTCCGCCTTTCTCCCTTCGGGAAGCGTGGCGCTTTCTCATAGCTCACGCTGTAGGTA
TCTCAGTTCGGTGTAGGTCGTTCGCTCCAAGCTGGGCTGTGTGCACGAACCCCCCGTTCAGCCCGACCGC
TGCGCCTTATCCGGTAACTATCGTCTTGAGTCCAACCCGGTAAGACACGACTTATCGCCACTGGCAGCAG
CCACTGGTAACAGGATTAGCAGAGCGAGGTATGTAGGCGGTGCTACAGAGTTCTTGAAGTGGTGGCCTAA
CTACGGCTACACTAGAAGAACAGTATTTGGTATCTGCGCTCTGCTGAAGCCAGTTACCTTCGGAAAAAGA
GTTGGTAGCTCTTGATCCGGCAAACAAACCACCGCTGGTAGCGGTGGTTTTTTTGTTTGCAAGCAGCAGA
TTACGCGCAGAAAAAAAGGATCTCAAGAAGATCCTTTGATCTTTTCTACGGGGTCTGACGCTCAGTGGAA
CGAAAACTCACGTTAAGGGATTTTGGTCATGAGATTATCAAAAAGGATCTTCACCTAGATCCTTTTAAAT
TAAAAATGAAGTTTTAAATCAATCTAAAGTATATATGAGTAAACTTGGTCTGACAGTTACCAATGCTTAA
TCAGTGAGGCACCTATCTCAGCGATCTGTCTATTTCGTTCATCCATAGTTGCCTGACTCCCCGTCGTGTA
GATAACTACGATACGGGAGGGCTTACCATCTGGCCCCAGTGCTGCAATGATACCGCGAGACCCACGCTCA
CCGGCTCCAGATTTATCAGCAATAAACCAGCCAGCCGGAAGGGCCGAGCGCAGAAGTGGTCCTGCAACTT
TATCCGCCTCCATCCAGTCTATTAATTGTTGCCGGGAAGCTAGAGTAAGTAGTTCGCCAGTTAATAGTTT
GCGCAACGTTGTTGCCATTGCTACAGGCATCGTGGTGTCACGCTCGTCGTTTGGTATGGCTTCATTCAGC
TCCGGTTCCCAACGATCAAGGCGAGTTACATGATCCCCCATGTTGTGCAAAAAAGCGGTTAGCTCCTTCG
GTCCTCCGATCGTTGTCAGAAGTAAGTTGGCCGCAGTGTTATCACTCATGGTTATGGCAGCACTGCATAA
TTCTCTTACTGTCATGCCATCCGTAAGATGCTTTTCTGTGACTGGTGAGTACTCAACCAAGTCATTCTGA
GAATAGTGTATGCGGCGACCGAGTTGCTCTTGCCCGGCGTCAATACGGGATAATACCGCGCCACATAGCA
GAACTTTAAAAGTGCTCATCATTGGAAAACGTTCTTCGGGGCGAAAACTCTCAAGGATCTTACCGCTGTT
GAGATCCAGTTCGATGTAACCCACTCGTGCACCCAACTGATCTTCAGCATCTTTTACTTTCACCAGCGTT
TCTGGGTGAGCAAAAACAGGAAGGCAAAATGCCGCAAAAAAGGGAATAAGGGCGACACGGAAATGTTGAA
TACTCATACTCTTCCTTTTTCAATATTATTGAAGCATTTATCAGGGTTATTGTCTCATGAGCGGATACAT
ATTTGAATGTATTTAGAAAAATAAACAAATAGGGGTTCCGCG
