>Addgene plasmid #114457 | pIAGO-pegA + aceS | depositor partial sequence | sequence record 216028 | PegA and AceS methylase genes
GATCTGCTAAGGAAATTCGGCACCGATCGGTCGCAGGATCGGTGCGGGTGTCCTTGCAGGGCACCGGCAA
ACGCCCGAGCGTAGGAGACGAGATGACATCGCATCGTCCCATCCTGTTCTGTTGCACCCACTCCACCGGA
CAGGCCACGTCCAGCCTGGTTTTGGCCGGCGAGTTCGCCGCCCGCGGCGTCAAGAACCTGTGGTTTGCGT
CCGACGACAACCACCGTGCGGCGGTCGCCGGGCTGAGCGGGGCGAGCGAGGTCGGCTTCGTCTCGACGGG
TCCGGTCAATCCCCGTGTGGCGCCGACCATGTGGGACGACGAGACGTATCGCAGCATCACCCAGCGGTCC
CGGTGGAAAGGCAATCGAGCACGGCTGCGCCAGCTCATGGACCCGGTGCACCACGCCGACCGGTTCCGCC
AGCTGGACGCGGCGGTGCAGCGGATCCAGCCAGCCCTCATGGTGATCAACAACCTCTGTATCCACGGCAT
CCAGGTGGCGATGAAGCGGGGTGTGCCGTATGTCATCACCGGATCGTCGCTGGCCAGCGACATCTGGCAG
TTCGATCTGCCGGACGACTACCCGGTGCCGTACTCCGGCCTGCCCCGGCGGATGAACCTGCGGCAGCGGA
TCGGCAATCGGCTCTTCCGCCACCGCAACCTGCTGTCCATGCTGGATCCGGCACTGCTCAGGACGGTTGG
CGCCATGCTGAAGGCCACCGACGAGCTGGGCCTGGACCGCCGCCAGCTGCAGCAGCGCGCCTGGATGGAG
GAGGCGGAGCTGGTGCTCTGCTTCTCGGTGTTCGGCCTGGACTATCCCTTCCCCCACCCGCCCAAGTTGC
AGATGGTCGGCGCGATGGTCCCGCCGCTGCCGCAGAACCCGGTGCCTGGCGAGACCGACCGGTGGCTGGA
TGCACATCCGTCGGTGGTCTTCATCGCCTTCGGCACTATCACCCGGCTCACCAAGGCGGAGGTGCGGGCG
GTGGTCGACGTGGCCCGGCGGCTGGGCGAGCGGCACCACGTGCTGTGGAAGTTGCCCCGTGAGCAGCAGC
GGTTCCTGCCTCCCGCCGCGGAGCTGCCCGCCAACCTTCGCGTGGAGGACTGGTTGCCCTCTCAATACGA
CGTGCTCGCCCACTCGAACGTCCGGGTGTTCTTCGGCCACGGCGGCAACAACAGCTTCCACGAGGGGATC
TACTTCGGAAAGCCGTCACTAGTGCGGCCCCTGTGGTTTGACTGCCTGGACCACGCCGTTCGGGCCGTGG
ACAGCGGCGTAGGGCTCAGTGTCGCGCCGGGCACCATGGACCCGGCAGAGATCCACAGCAAGCTCACCGC
GCTTCTGGACGACACGTCGTTCCGCGCGCGGGCCGAGCACTTCGCCCAGATTCAGCACGAGGCCGGCGGG
GTACGCCGGGCCGCCGACCTCATTCTGCGCTGCGCGGCGGTGACGAGCGCCGGCCAGGACGAGCAGCCGG
CGGTCCAGCGGTGATCTGCAGCCGGGTGCCGCCGCTCGGCTGACGGCGTCGTCGGCGGCGGCCTTCCGTC
CGGCTGACGTGCCTTAAGCTTCGAGGGAGCAAGCCATGACCATCGGCACACTCATCGACGCGGCGGTCGG
TCCGATAGCGGAGGGCATGAGCCCCACCCCGCACCGCGACGCCGAGGAGCTGTACGCGCTTGCGGCCGGC
ATCGACGTCGCGGACATCGATCGCGACGGCGAGCCGGACGAGCAGACCACCGACGAGTTCCAGCGCCTCA
CCCGCAGCCGCGTCTCCGGAGTGCCGATGGCCTATCTGACCGGTGTGGCCCCGTTCGCCGGGCTGGAGCT
ACGGGTCGGCGCAGGCGTCTTCGTGCCCCGGCGTGACTTCAGCGACGTTGTTGAGCCCGTCCTGTCCCAC
CTCACCGGCGTCACCGCGCCCGTGGTCGTCGACCTGTGCGCGGGCGCCGGGGCGCACGCCCTGGTGATCG
CCCACCGCCGCCCCGACGCCGAGGTGCACGCGGTGGAGATCGACGAGGAGGCGTACGGCTTCGCCGAGCT
CAACGCCGCCGAGCGCGTGGCCGGGGGCGACACCGGCATCCACCTGCACCGGGGCGATGTCACGCGTCCC
GGCGTGCTGGCCGATCTGGACGGCACGGTGGACGTGGTGGTGTCGAACCCGCCGTTCGTGCCCGAGCAGG
CGCAGCTTCCGCCCGAGTTCGCGGTGCACCAGCCGCGGATCGCCGTCTTCGCCGGCGGCGACGGCCTGGA
GGTGATCCGCGGCGTCATCGACACCGCGGCCCGACTGCTGCGGCCCGGCGGCCGGCTCGTTCTGGAACAC
GGCCACCTGCACGGCGAGACGATGCCGGCGCTGTTCGCCGCGGACGACCGCTTCACGGACATCGCGCTGC
ACACCGACCAGTTCGGCTACCCGCACTACGTGGTCGCCACCCGCGTCTGATCAGGACGCGTCGTCCATCA
AGCTT
